Addgene plasmid #131616: Opie2-PuroR[dsxM]
Purpose: Expresses a functional PuroR only in males and dsRed in both genders.
Depositing lab: Omar Akbari. Depositing organization: University of California, San Diego (UCSD). Publication: A drug-inducible sex-separation technique for insects. Kandul NP, Liu J, Hsu AD, Hay BA, Akbari OS. Nat Commun. 2020 Apr 30;11(1):2106. doi: 10.1038/s41467-020-16020-2. PubMed 32355156.
Backbone
  Vector backbone: PiggyBac
  Backbone size w/o insert (bp): 5200
  Total vector size (bp): 13704
  Vector type: Insect Expression
Growth in bacteria
  Bacterial resistance: Ampicillin, 100 μg/mL
  Growth temperature: 37°C
  Growth strain: DH5alpha
  Copy number: High Copy
Gene/Insert 1
  Gene/Insert name: PuroR[dsxM] (alt name: PuroR with encoded male-specific intron from D. melanogaster Dsx gene.)
  Species: D. melanogaster (fly)
  Insert size (bp): 5680
  Entrez Gene: dsx (a.k.a. Dmel_CG11094, CG11094, DSX, DSXF, DSXM, Dmdsx, Dmel\CG11094, Dsx, Hr, dsxF, dsxM, ix-62c)
  Promoter: Opie2
  Cloning method: Gibson Cloning
  Sequencing primers: 5′ gcaacctgtctctggtgatgGTAAGTCTG; 3′ TCGAGGTCGAagatctctcaggcaccg
Gene/Insert 2
  Gene/Insert name: dsRed
  Species: Synthetic
  Promoter: hr5Ie1
  Cloning method: Gibson Cloning
  Sequencing primers: 5′ actggcggcgacaagatcgtgaacaaccaagtg; 3′ gcggccgctacaggaacaggtggtg
Terms and licenses: Academic/Nonprofit Terms; Industry Terms: Not Available to Industry
How to cite: Opie2-PuroR[dsxM] was a gift from Omar Akbari (Addgene plasmid # 131616 ; http://n2t.net/addgene:131616 ; RRID:Addgene_131616)
