[The description below was written by a language model from this plasmid's Addgene catalogue record and pLannotate feature annotations shown in this document.]
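Description:
Opie2-PuroR[dsxM] is a piggyBac-based insect expression and transgenesis plasmid of roughly 13.7 kb, built as part of a drug-inducible sex-separation scheme for insects. In E. coli it is maintained as a high-copy plasmid through a ColE1/pUC-type origin and selected with ampicillin via the β-lactamase gene. The feature table also picks up pUC-derived remnants (lac promoter/operator, lacZα and MCS fragments). Short baculovirus FP25 and LEF-9 fragments flank the payload and probably reflect the AcMNPV-derived sequence that commonly accompanies cloned piggyBac arms. The transposon terminal repeats themselves are not annotated.

The payload consists of two divergently oriented cassettes. In one, the OpIE-2 immediate-early baculovirus promoter drives a puromycin N-acetyltransferase (PuroR) coding sequence that, per the record, is interrupted by a male-specific intron from the Drosophila melanogaster doublesex (dsx) gene, followed by an SV40 polyadenylation signal. The large unannotated stretch of about 5 kb between the promoter region and the annotated PuroR segment likely corresponds to this dsx intronic sequence. Because dsx is spliced in a sex-specific manner, a functional PuroR product is stated to arise only in males, so puromycin exposure should favour male survival. In the other cassette, the hr5 enhancer and IE1 promoter from AcMNPV drive DsRed with an SV40 poly(A) signal. This provides a constitutive red fluorescent marker in both sexes for identifying transgenic animals regardless of the splicing outcome. The construct is thus suited to generating transgenic fly lines in which males can be positively selected by drug treatment.
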