Features (pLannotate 1.2.2; 24 found; start..end, strand, type, name):
      1..87      +  rep_origin     RSF ori (fragment): Plasmids containing the RSF 1030 origin of replication can be propagated in E. coli cells that contain additional plasmids with compatible origins.
     89..181     +  CDS            lacI (fragment): lac repressor; lacI; The lac repressor binds to the lac operator to inhibit transcription in E. coli. This inhibition can be relieved by adding lactose or isopropyl-β-D-thiogalactopyranoside (IPTG).
    194..215     +  protein_bind   CAP binding site: CAP binding activates transcription in the presence of cAMP. E. coli catabolite activator protein
    230..260     +  promoter       lac promoter: promoter for the E. coli lac operon
    264..286     +  protein_bind   lac operator (fragment): The lac repressor binds to the lac operator to inhibit transcription in E. coli. This inhibition can be relieved by adding lactose or isopropyl-β-D-thiogalactopyranoside (IPTG). lac repressor encoded by lacI
    317..355     +  misc_feature   MCS (fragment): pUC18/19 multiple cloning site
    348..488     -  CDS            FP (fragment): FP25_NPVAC - Experimental evidence at protein level: Swiss-Prot protein existence level 1. From Autographa californica nuclear polyhedrosis virus (AcMNPV).
   1212..1333    -  polyA_signal   SV40 poly(A) signal: SV40 polyadenylation signal
   1356..1439    -  CDS            large T antigen (fragment): large T antigen from SV40 (simian virus 40)
   1454..2134    -  CDS            DsRed1: wild-type DsRed mammalian codon-optimized
   2145..2736    -  promoter       IE1 promoter: promoter of the ie1 gene from the baculovirus Autographa californica
   2740..3222    -  enhancer       hr5 enhancer: Autographa californica hr5; baculovirus early transcription enhancer
   3237..3697    +  promoter       OpIE-2 promoter (fragment): immediate-early gene 2 from the Orgyia pseudotsugata multicapsid nucleopolyhedrovirus; strong constitutive baculovirus promoter for insect cell expression
   3711..3776    +  CDS            IE2 (fragment): VIE2_NPVOP - Protein inferred from homology: Swiss-Prot protein existence level 3. RING-finger E3 ubiquitin ligase that plays an important regulatory role during the initial stages of infection. Migrates to specific nuclear foci early in infection supposely to prepare the sites for viral replication by targeting and ubiquitinating host proteins. From Orgyia pseudotsugata multicapsid polyhedrosis virus (OpMNPV).
   8863..9460    +  CDS            PuroR (fragment): puromycin N-acetyltransferase; pac from Streptomyces; confers resistance to puromycin
   9478..9612    +  polyA_signal   SV40 poly(A) signal: SV40 polyadenylation signal
  10712..10915   -  CDS            FP (fragment): FP25_NPVAC - Experimental evidence at protein level: Swiss-Prot protein existence level 1. From Autographa californica nuclear polyhedrosis virus (AcMNPV).
  10942..11409   +  CDS            LEF-9 (fragment): LEF9_NPVAC - Experimental evidence at protein level: Swiss-Prot protein existence level 1. Component of the viral DNA-dependent RNA polymerase which is composed of four equimolar subunits of LEF-4, LEF-8, LEF-9, and p47. Plays an essential role in late and very late gene expression. From Autographa californica nuclear polyhedrosis virus (AcMNPV).
  11413..11567   +  CDS            lacZα (fragment): LacZα fragment of β-galactosidase; lacZ fragment
  11573..11672   -  misc_feature   bom (fragment): basis of mobility region from pBR322
  11774..11809   -  CDS            rop (fragment): Rop protein, which maintains plasmids at low copy number; rop
  11904..12008   +  promoter       AmpR promoter: bla
  12009..12869   +  CDS            AmpR: β-lactamase; bla; confers resistance to ampicillin, carbenicillin, and related antibiotics
  13040..13628   +  rep_origin     ori: high-copy-number ColE1/pMB1/pBR322/pUC origin of replication
>Addgene plasmid #131616 | Opie2-PuroR[dsxM] | addgene full sequence | sequence record 257743 | Addgene NGS Result
ACCGTATTACCGCCTTTGAGTGAGCTGATACCGCTCGCCGCAGCCGAACGACCGAGCGCAGCGAGTCAGT
GAGCGAGGAAGCGGAAGAGCGCCCAATACGCAAACCGCCTCTCCCCGCGCGTTGGCCGATTCATTAATGC
AGCTGGCACGACAGGTTTCCCGACTGGAAAGCGGGCAGTGAGCGCAACGCAATTAATGTGAGTTAGCTCA
CTCATTAGGCACCCCAGGCTTTACACTTTATGCTTCCGGCTCGTATGTTGTGTGGAATTGTGAGCGGATA
ACAATTTCACACAGGAAACAGCTATGACATGATTACGAATTCGAGCTCGGTACCCGGGGATCCTCTAGAG
TCGACGCTCGCGCGACTTGGTTTGCCATTCTTTAGCGCGCGTCGCGTCACACAGCTTGGCCACAATGTGG
TTTTTGTCAAACGAAGATTCTATGACGTGTTTAAAGTTTAGGTCGAGTAAAGCGCAAATCTTTTTTAACC
CTAGAAAGATAGTCTGCGTAAAATTGACGCATGCATTCTTGAAATATTGCTCTCTCTTTCTAAATAGCGC
GAATCCGTCGCTGTGCATTTAGGACATCTCAGTCGCCGCTTGGAGCTCCCGTGAGGCGTGCTTGTCAATG
CGGTAAGTGTCACTGATTTTGAACTATAACGACCGCGTGAGTCAAAATGACGCATGATTATCTTTTACGT
GACTTTTAAGATTTAACTCATACGATAATTATATTGTTATTTCATGTTCTACTTACGTGATAACTTATTA
TATATATATTTTCTTGTTATAGATATCGTGACTAATATATAATAAAATGGGTAGTTCTTTAGACGATGAG
CATATCCTCTCTGCTCTTCTGCAAAGCGATGACGAGCTTGTTGGTGAGGATTCTGACAGTGAAATATCAG
ATCACGTAAGTGAAGATGACGTCCAGAGCGATACAGAAGAAGCGTTTATAGATGAGGTACATGAAGTGCA
GCCAACGTCAAGCGGTAGTGAAATATTAGACGAACAAAATGTTATTGAACAACCAGGTTCTTCATTGGCT
TCTAACAGAATCTTGACCTTGCCACAGAGGACTATTAGAGGTAAGAATAAACATTGTTGGTCAACTTCAA
AGTCCACGAGGCGTAGCCGAGTCTCTGCACTGAACATTGTCAGATCCGAGATCGGCCGGCCTAGGCGCGC
CGTACGCGTATCGATAAGCTTTAAGATACATTGATGAGTTTGGACAAACCACAACTAGAATGCAGTGAAA
AAAATGCTTTATTTGTGAAATTTGTGATGCTATTGCTTTATTTGTAACCATTATAAGCTGCAATAAACAA
GTTAACAACAACAATTGCATTCATTTTATGTTTCAGGTTCAGGGGGAGGTGTGGGAGGTTTTTTAAAGCA
AGTAAAACCTCTACAAATGTGGTATGGCTGATTATGATCTAGAGTCGCGGCCGCTACAGGAACAGGTGGT
GGCGGCCCTCGGTGCGCTCGTACTGCTCCACGATGGTGTAGTCCTCGTTGTGGGAGGTGATGTCCAGCTT
GGAGTCCACGTAGTAGTAGCCGGGCAGCTGCACGGGCTTCTTGGCCATGTAGATGGACTTGAACTCCACC
AGGTAGTGGCCGCCGTCCTTCAGCTTCAGGGCCTTGTGGATCTCGCCCTTCAGCACGCCGTCGCGGGGGT
ACAGGCGCTCGGTGGAGGCCTCCCAGCCCATGGTCTTCTTCTGCATTACGGGGCCGTCGGAGGGGAAGTT
CACGCCGATGAACTTCACCTTGTAGATGAAGCAGCCGTCCTGCAGGGAGGAGTCCTGGGTCACGGTCACC
ACGCCGCCGTCCTCGAAGTTCATCACGCGCTCCCACTTGAAGCCCTCGGGGAAGGACAGCTTCTTGTAGT
CGGGGATGTCGGCGGGGTGCTTCACGTACACCTTGGAGCCGTACTGGAACTGGGGGGACAGGATGTCCCA
GGCGAAGGGCAGGGGGCCGCCCTTGGTCACCTTCAGCTTCACGGTGTTGTGGCCCTCGTAGGGGCGGCCC
TCGCCCTCGCCCTCGATCTCGAACTCGTGGCCGTTCACGGTGCCCTCCATGCGCACCTTGAAGCGCATGA
ACTCCTTGATGACGTTCTTGGAGGAGCGCACCATCTCGAGGTCACTTGGTTGTTCACGATCTTGTCGCCG
CCAGTGTCAACTTGCAACTGAAACAATATCCAACATGAACGTCAATTTATACTGCCCTAATGGCGAACAC
GATAACAATATTTCTTTTATTATGCCCTCTAAAACCAACGCGGTTATCGTTTATTTATTCAAATTAGATA
TAGAACATCCGCCGACATACAATGTTAATGCAAAAACGCGTTTGGTGAGCGGATACGAAAACAGTCGGCC
GATAAACATTAATCTGAGGTCGATAACACCGTCCTTGAACGGAACACGAGGAGCGTACGTGATCAGCTGC
ATTCGCGCGCCGCGCCTTTATCGAGATTTATTTGCATACAACAAGTACACTGCGCCGTTGGGATTTGTGG
TAACGCGCACACATGCAGAGCTGCAAGTGTGGCACATTTTGTCTGTGCGCAAAACCTTTGAAGCCAAAAG
TACGAGGTCCGTTACGGGCATGCTAGCGCACACGGACAATGGACCCGACAAATTCTACGCCAAGGATTTA
ATGATAATGTCGGGCAACGTATCCGTTCATTTTATCAATAACCTACAAAAATGTCGCGCGCATCACAAAG
ACATCGACGCGCGTAGAATTCTACCCGTAAAGCGAGTTTAGTTATGAGCCATGTGCAAAACATGACATCA
GCTTTTATTTTTATAACAAATGACATCATTTCTTGATTGTGTTTTACACGTAGAATTCTACTCGTAAAGC
GAGTTCAGTTTTGAAAAACAAATGACATCATCTTTTTGATTGTGCTTTACAAGTAGAATTCTACCCGTAA
ATCAAGTTCGGTTTTGAAAAACAAATGAGTCATATTGTATGATATCATATTGCAAAACAAATGACTCATC
AATCGATCGTGCGTTACACGTAGAATTCTACTCGTAAAGCGAGTTTATGAGCCGTGTGCAAAACATGACA
TCATCTCGATTTGAAAAACAAATGACATCATCCACTGATCGTGCGTTACAAGTAGAATTCTACTCGTAAA
GCCAGTTCGGTTATGAGCCGTGTGCAAAACATGACATCAGCTTATGACTCATACTTGATTGTGTTTTACG
CGGTTTAAACGCGCCCATACTCGGTGGCCTCCCCACCACCAACTTTTTTGCACTGCAAAAAAACACGCTT
TTGCACGCGGGCCCATACATAGTACAAACTCTACGTTTCGTAGACTATTTTACATAAATAGTCTACACCG
TTGTATACGCTCCAAATACACTACCACACATTGAACCTTTTTGCAGTGCAAAAAAGTACGTGTCGGCAGT
CACGTAGGCCGGCCTTATCGGGTCGCGTCCTGTCACGTACGAATCACATTATCGGACCGGACGAGTGTTG
TCTTATCGTGACAGGACGCCAGCTTCCTGTGTTGCTAACCGCAGCCGGACGCAACTCCTTATCGGAACAG
GACGCGCCTCCATATCAGCCGCGCGTTATCTCATGCGCGTGACCGGACACGAGGCGCCCGTCCCGCTTAT
CGCGCCTATAAATACAGCCCGCAACGATCTGGTAAACACAGTTGAACAGCATCTGTTACAGCGACACAAC
ATGAGCCGGTCCAACAACGCCAACGCGCCCACGCCATCCAACCGCCGCCGCAACCTGTCTCTGGTGATGG
TAAGTCTGTTGATCAGTGATTCAGTGATCACTCCACTGCCAAGCCAATCAACTGGCTGTGAAGTGAAATT
GTATAATAAAATGCCGAATGTCTCTCGATCTGATCTAAACCAGGCCAATACGTTGTGAATGAGTACTCCC
GTCAACATAATTTGAATATCTATGACGGGGGTGAGCTGCGCAACACAACGCGGCAATGTGGATGATAATT
TTTCATTAACTAGAGTAACGAATACTACTTTGCCCCGATATTTATTATTGTTCAGCATCACATATTAGCT
TAATGCTTCGGTGAAATCGCGCGAAATTAACTTTTATAACTTAGAGTTGAGTAACTTAGAGTTTTATGGA
GCAAAACCTCTGTAAATAAATCGAATTTATCGGTAAACTAAAGCGCGACTTGGACTATCTTCAATCAACA
AGCCAAATATGTCGATGTGTGACAGCCGTTCTACGCGTCAGCTTTCTTCAATCAACATTACCCCGTGCTG
AGATGTCTGGCCTCAATGTTAATAATCTCAATCTACAATCAACATTCTCTTCTCTTCAATCAACAATCCG
CAAACGGATCTAATCAACAATCAACATAGCCCTTGCCGCCAACGAATAATATAATCAAAGGACAAAGGAC
AAAATGTAGTAAACGTTTTTAAAAAATATTCGAAATACGCACGCCAAATCAACGATCAACATTTCAACAC
GTTCGCATCACAAATCTGCGCATCGGTTGTATAGCTTTAGTTTAACCTTATTTAAGTTTGGCATTACTCA
GTTTATTGGGCTAATCACAGTCTAATTAAAGCCATTGAAAGCGCCTCACTTCAGTCATTTATGCTTTTAT
TGTTTACTTAAGTACTTAACTGAATCTAAGTACAAAATAATGTTTCTTTCGTAAGCAGCACTAAATTGAT
CAACAAAGGGGATCGAGAAGAAAACTAGGATATACACACTCATTCGAATAGGCATACAAGCCAATCTCAA
ATTTCTTCTTTGCGTGTGAATTTGTATCTTAGCAAGGCAATTGCATAGTAACCCTTGAAGAAATGATAAC
TACTTTCCGGGGGTCTGGGTATCAAAACTGTTGTGAGATAGTGCACAAATTACAAATATATTTAAGTTAG
TGTTTCATCGATGTCTTGCGAAACTCTAATTGTAATATTGCATTACAACGAAAATTCTTATTGACATTGT
AAAATATTGTTACGACCTTAAGTAAGATTTAGCCCAACGGAATATTATAAAAAGGATAGACCTGAAATGT
CAGAAATAAACTATTTTCCTTAAACAAAATCGGCCTCGCTGAGATGATGAGATGAGATGATGAATTGGAA
ACTGAATCTGAAACTGAAACATAAACCCTCGGATATGCGAATTGAATCACTGAACTGGAAGTATCAGCTG
TTGTTTGTTTTGTTGATGACATTAAACTGGTAACGATTGCTTTTCAAGTTGTTGCCATTTCTCGAATCCA
TTACCATTGCACGTCCCAGCATCATCAGCTGAAGTTTTGCCGAGTTGGAGTTGGGAGCCGGGATGAAGGA
TGTGGGAAGTGGGATCTGGGAGCTGAAAGTAACTTGTGTCGCCACTGCTGCTCGGATCGTAAATGCATCA
TTAAACCGAAAAATGCATGCGAAAAATTTACGACACTGCCAACACCATTGCCAAAGGCCTGCACTGCGAG
AAATGCATTCAGTGAATTCATCTTCGATTTTGTGTTCACCTTCAGTTTAAATCGCATCCATTTATAAGTT
GTAGTTTACTAGACTCCCCTTAGAATTGTAAATATTTTTTTTTAATATAGTAACTAGTATATCAGTAATA
TGGATTAATATGGATATGGATTACTCAAAGTGTACGCCTGAGATTCGCAGATTCGGATTTAGTTTCTCCA
GCTGGGTTAAACGACTCTAGTCCGCCACCAGGTAGCTGCAATGCTCCGGCCGTAACAGCTCGACATCGCT
CCTCGGCACTAAACACGTCACGATGAAATTTCAGGTATCGCCGGCGATCTGGGAGGGAGAATCTCTGCGT
TACCGTGGGTAGGCAATGGCGACGTGTAAATGTGGCCACCATAAAGCTTAAAAGTGTTTATGGTTGAAAT
GTGCGCAAGTGAAAGAGAGAGAGAGAGAAAGGAATCGCCGAGCGGTTAAGGTATTTGATGCCAACGAATC
GAAAGTTTTATTGCAATATTCAAGGTCCGTTAAAAACTAAATTTGGTTAACCTACCTTTTCTATACAAGA
ACCCTCTAAAACAGTCCAAGTTAAAAGCTTCTTGGACAATATTTAATAATTAAGCAATAAACAAAATGAC
ATGATACATATCATGTTCTTCCCATTCATAAGGATAACTAGGTTTCATAACGATTTCATATTTCATAATC
ATATTTTTAAGGCAGGACTTTAAATTTCTTGAAACATTTATACATACATTCATTTACGATCAATGAATTT
ACCTCACTTTTGTAATTAGATAATAAACCATTAATCTTTAAAATAACTCTCTATGGATATATGTAGATAA
CTGGATCTTAATATACTGTTTTCAAATAGTGTGATGAGCAAATCATCTTATGACTCAGAGCATATAGTAT
AGTAAATTCATATGGAATCCAACCGCTCTCCTCGACCCAATTTTACGACGCACTGCCTCATCCCTGCGTT
GTCATATTTCCAGCGACGCCTTTCTTTGTTTTCCCATAAAAAATAGACTCGCTAGTATACCATTTTGTAC
GGGGCGCCATAACGAGCTGCGGGCCGTATCATCATCATCATCGTCAACGTCCTCATATGTGGCTGCCCAG
CCCAGCCCGGCCCAACCCAGCAGCTCAGCTCAGCTCGGCTCGGCTCAACGAGTCTAGAACAAATTCCTTG
CCACTTTCATCCCAAACATTTACCAATGCTTATTAAAAACTATAGGAAAGCGCAGACCGAGCGGCAGCAG
GAAGCAAAAATTTCCAACTTTACGACTTCATATTGTGGGCGGATCGTAAAATATTTGTGCAGCGTCAACT
TGCACTCCACTCCACTTCGCGACCGCTCCCCGTTTCCCATCTAGTTTCGCTACTGTCATTTTTACTGCCC
CACGACTTACAAGCTGCCACTTGTGCCAGACATCTGATCCACATGCATAGCCATGGCCTCCTTAGGACAA
TATAGATTCATCATGGCCACGGTCCTGGCTCGCTAAATAATAAGCAAGCAGTTTGTCATAAAGGATTCCA
GCGCAATCGGGCTGTACTGGACTGGACTGTCTTGACAGTTCGACTGGAAACTTATTGTCGAGGTTTTGTG
GCCTGCAAAAGCATAGATTATAGACCTTTGGATGGAGCAAGCAAAACTAGTTTCTTTAAACGAAGGCTTA
GAAAGATTACGGATTAAACGAGGTCATCAAATAGTTTACTACTATTTTAATAACATTGAAAAACCAGTAA
AATTTTACCCAATGCAATCAAATCATAGCGTAGACTTTGAACAATACAGTTAACAGTAACTAATTGGTGG
ACAACGGGCACATATTTAACCAATATTCCGACCAACTTGAAGAACTTCTTATGGCTTAAGAATGATTTCC
TTCCTGCTGCAACAACAGTGAAAATACCATGTCCATTTTCACTTGACTTATTTCATTACACCAAGTCAGG
AATCGGATTGAGAGGTCGTCACTTCGCTTCCTGGCCAAGCCAAACCTGTTCGAAAATGCATTCCTCTAAT
TACCCCCAACATCAAGACTCGGTTTATGGACAAACCCAATGAGAGTTGCCTATATATTAACAAGTACCAG
AATGCCCGGTCTGGAGGGCAGCTTAACTTGCTCCTTTTACCCCGACCCGCTCCATCCATCAGCAACCTGG
GTCACAACTTTTTACGACTTTTTATTATTTCGTCAAATCGCACAATGGGCGGGCGGCATTAGTTGCGACT
AGGTTGGGTCTGGGTCTGGGTCTGGGTCTGGCATGGACTGTACCTTCGACTCCAACTCCACCGATTTCAC
TCCTTCCACTTCGATACTTGTGCGTCCTCCGAGGAGGGAACTCTTCAACCCAAGGAAGGGGGCCACAAAG
GGGAGGCACGCTCATGCGTAATTCTCTCTCGTATGCTCTGGCCCTGTTTAATGCATTCTGCAGTTGGCGG
AAGAAAAAATCCCATTAAAATTAAGTAAAATTGCAGCAGCAGCAGCAGCGTAATCGTAAAAACTTGGCAT
TTTGATGTTGCAGCAAGCAGTAAAATTTTGAAAAGTTTTTGCCACGCAGATAAGGCGGGGAGTCAGCGTA
AGACAAAGGCTCTAGCCAGCCGAAGCTCCAACTGGGACTGGAAGCGGGATGTGGTCGTCGATCTGGGGGC
GTGGCACTTTGGAGGAAGCAGCGGAGGGTTTATTATGTGAGCACCGTGCGAAGGTTGCACATAAAGTGCA
TTCCGGGGCCATAGGTGGGCCCGTGCTTGGAGTTCGGGCCTGGGGAACTGGGACCCCAGGTTCCTCATGT
GCCTTCCAAAATGGCGCACATCTTGGTCGGGTGGCATAGACATTAAGTGCGGCCATAGTTAATGCCATGG
CCGCCAGCCACAACTTTAAACTGCTCTGCTCTATTTTCCATAAAAAGTGTGTTAAATTAACGATGTGGTA
TACCGTCAAGCAATCACTGGATTATGTTTAAGTTATTAAGGTGTTTTCCGGAAAGTGAACCCTTTTATTT
TTTGTTCTCATTTGTAAAGCTATATTTAATTAAGCACGAAAAAGAGAGAACGCTGTAATTGAGGTCCTCA
ACTACCAGATGCGAAATCAGTTAGGAGAAAAATTATAAACTTTTTCCAATCTTTTAAATTAAACGAATCT
TGTATACTATAAAAGTAGATGACATTAAGAAAAGAACGAATTTATTATTACCTTTTTTCGTCTAAATATA
GAAATAATAAAAACTCGTATAATTAGTATTAGTATTAGTGTTCCTTTGTGCTTTGTGTACTGTGTATAAC
GATAAGTATAAGTAATCCCGAAAATTTCACAAGTTTTCAGATGCTTACCATTATTTTGGAGTCAAAAAAT
ACATCTGCCAAGTTTTAATCGCATAACTTCTGTTAATCCCCAGACCGAGTACAAGCCCACGGTGCGCCTC
GCCACCCGCGACGACGTCCCCAGGGCCGTACGCACCCTCGCCGCCGCGTTCGCCGACTACCCCGCCACGC
GCCACACCGTCGATCCGGACCGCCACATCGAGCGGGTCACCGAGCTGCAAGAACTCTTCCTCACGCGCGT
CGGGCTCGACATCGGCAAGGTGTGGGTCGCGGACGACGGCGCCGCGGTGGCGGTCTGGACCACGCCGGAG
AGCGTCGAAGCGGGGGCGGTGTTCGCCGAGATCGGCCCGCGCATGGCCGAGTTGAGCGGTTCCCGGCTGG
CCGCGCAGCAACAGATGGAAGGCCTCCTGGCGCCGCACCGGCCCAAGGAGCCCGCGTGGTTCCTGGCCAC
CGTCGGCGTCTCGCCCGACCACCAGGGCAAGGGTCTGGGCAGCGCCGTCGTGCTCCCCGGAGTGGAGGCG
GCCGAGCGCGCCGGGGTGCCCGCCTTCCTGGAGACCTCCGCGCCCCGCAACCTCCCCTTCTACGAGCGGC
TCGGCTTCACCGTCACCGCCGACGTCGAGGTGCCCGAAGGACCGCGCACCTGGTGCATGACCCGCAAGCC
CGGTGCCTGAGAGATCTTCGACCTCGAAACTTGTTTATTGCAGCTTATAATGGTTACAAATAAAGCAATA
GCATCACAAATTTCACAAATAAAGCATTTTTTTCACTGCATTCTAGTTGTGGTTTGTCCAAACTCATCAA
TGTATCTTATCATGTCTGGATCATGTCGAGGGGGGGCCCGATTTAAATAAACCCCGGGCGAGCTCGAATT
AACCATTGTGGGAACCGTGCGATCAAACAAACGCGAGATACCGGAAGTACTGAAAAACAGTCGCTCCAGG
CCAGTGGGAACATCGATGTTTTGTTTTGACGGACCCCTTACTCTCGTCTCATATAAACCGAAGCCAGCTA
AGATGGTATACTTATTATCATCTTGTGATGAGGATGCTTCTATCAACGAAAGTACCGGTAAACCGCAAAT
GGTTATGTATTATAATCAAACTAAAGGCGGAGTGGACACGCTAGACCAAATGTGTTCTGTGATGACCTGC
AGTAGGAAGACGAATAGGTGGCCTATGGCATTATTGTACGGAATGATAAACATTGCCTGCATAAATTCTT
TTATTATATACAGCCATAATGTCAGTAGCAAGGGAGAAAAGGTTCAAAGTCGCAAAAAATTTATGAGAAA
CCTTTACATGAGCCTGACGTCATCGTTTATGCGTAAGCGTTTAGAAGCTCCTACTTTGAAGAGATATTTG
CGCGATAATATCTCTAATATTTTGCCAAATGAAGTGCCTGGTACATCAGATGACAGTACTGAAGAGCCAG
TAATGAAAAAACGTACTTACTGTACTTACTGCCCCTCTAAAATAAGGCGAAAGGCAAATGCATCGTGCAA
AAAATGCAAAAAAGTTATTTGTCGAGAGCATAATATTGATATGTGCCAAAGTTGTTTCTGACTGACTAAT
AAGTATAATTTGTTTCTATTATGTATAAGTTAAGCTAATTACTTATTTTATAATACAACATGACTGTTTT
TAAAGTACAAAATAAGTTTATTTTTGTAAAAGAGAGAATGTTTAAAAGTTTTGTTACTTTATAGAAGAAA
TTTTGAGTTTTTGTTTTTTTTTAATAAATAAATAAACATAAATAAATTGTTTGTTGAATTTATTATTAGT
ATGTAAGTGTAAATATAATAAAACTTAATATCTATTCAAATTAATAAATAAACCTCGATATACAGACCGA
TAAAACACATGCGTCAATTTTACGCATGATTATCTTTAACGTACGTCACAATATGATTATCTTTCTAGGG
TTAAATAATAGTTTCTAATTTTTTTATTATTCAGCCTGCTGTCGTGAATACCGTATATCTCAACGCTGTC
TGTGAGATTGTCGTATTCTAGCCTTTTTAGTTTTTCGCTCATCGACTTGATATTGTCCGACACATTTTCG
TCGATTTGCGTTTTGATCAAAGACTTGAGCAGAGACACGTTAATCAACTGTTCAAATTGATCCATATTAA
CGATATCAACCCGATGCGTATATGGTGCGTAAAATATATTTTTTAACCCTCTTATACTTTGCACTCTGCG
TTAATACGCGTTCGTGTACAGACGTAATCATGTTTTCTTTTTTGGATAAAACTCCTACTGAGTTTGACCT
CATATTAGACCCTCACAAGTTGCAAAACGTGGCATTTTTTACCAATGAAGAATTTAAAGTTATTTTAAAA
AATTTCATCACAGATTTAAAGAAGAACCAAAAATTAAATTATTTCAACAGTTTAATCGACCAGTTAATCA
ACGTGTACACAGACGCGTCGGCAAAAAACACGCAGCCCGACGTGTTGGCTAAAATTATTAAATCAACTTG
TGTTATAGTCACGGATTTGCCGTCCAACGTGTTCCTCAAAAAGTTGAAGACCAACAAGTTTACGGACACT
ATTAATTATTTGATTTTGCCCCACTTCATTTTGTGGGATCACAATTTTGTTATATTTTTAAACAAAGCTT
GGCACTGGCCGTCGTTTTACAACGTCGTGACTGGGAAAACCCTGGCGTTACCCAACTTAATCGCCTTGCA
GCACATCCCCCTTTCGCCAGCTGGCGTAATAGCGAAGAGGCCCGCACCGATCGCCCTTCCCAACAGTTGC
GCAGCCTGAATGGCGAATGGCGCCTGATGCGGTATTTTCTCCTTACGCATCTGTGCGGTATTTCACACCG
CATATGGTGCACTCTCAGTACAATCTGCTCTGATGCCGCATAGTTAAGCCAGCCCCGACACCCGCCAACA
CCCGCTGACGCGCCCTGACGGGCTTGTCTGCTCCCGGCATCCGCTTACAGACAAGCTGTGACCGTCTCCG
GGAGCTGCATGTGTCAGAGGTTTTCACCGTCATCACCGAAACGCGCGAGACGAAAGGGCCTCGTGATACG
CCTATTTTTATAGGTTAATGTCATGATAATAATGGTTTCTTAGACGTCAGGTGGCACTTTTCGGGGAAAT
GTGCGCGGAACCCCTATTTGTTTATTTTTCTAAATACATTCAAATATGTATCCGCTCATGAGACAATAAC
CCTGATAAATGCTTCAATAATATTGAAAAAGGAAGAGTATGAGTATTCAACATTTCCGTGTCGCCCTTAT
TCCCTTTTTTGCGGCATTTTGCCTTCCTGTTTTTGCTCACCCAGAAACGCTGGTGAAAGTAAAAGATGCT
GAAGATCAGTTGGGTGCACGAGTGGGTTACATCGAACTGGATCTCAACAGCGGTAAGATCCTTGAGAGTT
TTCGCCCCGAAGAACGTTTTCCAATGATGAGCACTTTTAAAGTTCTGCTATGTGGCGCGGTATTATCCCG
TATTGACGCCGGGCAAGAGCAACTCGGTCGCCGCATACACTATTCTCAGAATGACTTGGTTGAGTACTCA
CCAGTCACAGAAAAGCATCTTACGGATGGCATGACAGTAAGAGAATTATGCAGTGCTGCCATAACCATGA
GTGATAACACTGCGGCCAACTTACTTCTGACAACGATCGGAGGACCGAAGGAGCTAACCGCTTTTTTGCA
CAACATGGGGGATCATGTAACTCGCCTTGATCGTTGGGAACCGGAGCTGAATGAAGCCATACCAAACGAC
GAGCGTGACACCACGATGCCTGTAGCAATGGCAACAACGTTGCGCAAACTATTAACTGGCGAACTACTTA
CTCTAGCTTCCCGGCAACAATTAATAGACTGGATGGAGGCGGATAAAGTTGCAGGACCACTTCTGCGCTC
GGCCCTTCCGGCTGGCTGGTTTATTGCTGATAAATCTGGAGCCGGTGAGCGTGGGTCTCGCGGTATCATT
GCAGCACTGGGGCCAGATGGTAAGCCCTCCCGTATCGTAGTTATCTACACGACGGGGAGTCAGGCAACTA
TGGATGAACGAAATAGACAGATCGCTGAGATAGGTGCCTCACTGATTAAGCATTGGTAACTGTCAGACCA
AGTTTACTCATATATACTTTAGATTGATTTAAAACTTCATTTTTAATTTAAAAGGATCTAGGTGAAGATC
CTTTTTGATAATCTCATGACCAAAATCCCTTAACGTGAGTTTTCGTTCCACTGAGCGTCAGACCCCGTAG
AAAAGATCAAAGGATCTTCTTGAGATCCTTTTTTTCTGCGCGTAATCTGCTGCTTGCAAACAAAAAAACC
ACCGCTACCAGCGGTGGTTTGTTTGCCGGATCAAGAGCTACCAACTCTTTTTCCGAAGGTAACTGGCTTC
AGCAGAGCGCAGATACCAAATACTGTTCTTCTAGTGTAGCCGTAGTTAGGCCACCACTTCAAGAACTCTG
TAGCACCGCCTACATACCTCGCTCTGCTAATCCTGTTACCAGTGGCTGCTGCCAGTGGCGATAAGTCGTG
TCTTACCGGGTTGGACTCAAGACGATAGTTACCGGATAAGGCGCAGCGGTCGGGCTGAACGGGGGGTTCG
TGCACACAGCCCAGCTTGGAGCGAACGACCTACACCGAACTGAGATACCTACAGCGTGAGCTATGAGAAA
GCGCCACGCTTCCCGAAGGGAGAAAGGCGGACAGGTATCCGGTAAGCGGCAGGGTCGGAACAGGAGAGCG
CACGAGGGAGCTTCCAGGGGGAAACGCCTGGTATCTTTATAGTCCTGTCGGGTTTCGCCACCTCTGACTT
GAGCGTCGATTTTTGTGATGCTCGTCAGGGGGGCGGAGCCTATGGAAAAACGCCAGCAACGCGGCCTTTT
TACGGTTCCTGGCCTTTTGCTGGCCTTTTGCTCACATGTTCTTTCCTGCGTTATCCCCTGATTCTGTGGA
TA
